>Addgene plasmid #162101 | pEpicVector3mC_Puro-T2A-mCherry-VSVg-StrepTagII-FLAG | addgene full sequence | sequence record 318258 | Addgene NGS Result
GGCTCCGGTGCCCGTCAGTGGGCAGAGCGCACATCGCCCACAGTCCCCGAGAAGTTGGGGGGAGGGGTCG
GCAATTGAACCGGTGCCTAGAGAAGGTGGCGCGGGGTAAACTGGGAAAGTGATGTCGTGTACTGGCTCCG
CCTTTTTCCCGAGGGTGGGGGAGAACCGTATATAAGTGCAGTAGTCGCCGTGAACGTTCTTTTTCGCAAC
GGGTTTGCCGCCAGAACACAGGTAAGTGCCGTGTGTGGTTCCCGCGGGCCTGGCCTCTTTACGGGTTATG
GCCCTTGCGTGCCTTGAATTACTTCCACCTGGCTGCAGTACGTGATTCTTGATCCCGAGCTTCGGGTTGG
AAGTGGGTGGGAGAGTTCGAGGCCTTGCGCTTAAGGAGCCCCTTCGCCTCGTGCTTGAGTTGAGGCCTGG
CCTGGGCGCTGGGGCCGCCGCGTGCGAATCTGGTGGCACCTTCGCGCCTGTCTCGCTGCTTTCGATAAGT
CTCTAGCCATTTAAAATTTTTGATGACCTGCTGCGACGCTTTTTTTCTGGCAAGATAGTCTTGTAAATGC
GGGCCAAGATCTGCACACTGGTATTTCGGTTTTTGGGGCCGCGGGCGGCGACGGGGCCCGTGCGTCCCAG
CGCACATGTTCGGCGAGGCGGGGCCTGCGAGCGCGGCCACCGAGAATCGGACGGGGGTAGTCTCAAGCTG
GCCGGCCTGCTCTGGTGCCTGGTCTCGCGCCGCCGTGTATCGCCCCGCCCTGGGCGGCAAGGCTGGCCCG
GTCGGCACCAGTTGCGTGAGCGGAAAGATGGCCGCTTCCCGGCCCTGCTGCAGGGAGCTCAAAATGGAGG
ACGCGGCGCTCGGGAGAGCGGGCGGGTGAGTCACCCACACAAAGGAAAAGGGCCTTTCCGTCCTCAGCCG
TCGCTTCATGTGACTCCACGGAGTACCGGGCGCCGTCCAGGCACCTCGATTAGTTCTCGAGCTTTTGGAG
TACGTCGTCTTTAGGTTGGGGGGAGGGGTTTTATGCGATGGAGTTTCCCCACACTGAGTGGGTGGAGACT
GAAGTTAGGCCAGCTTGGCACTTGATGTAATTCTCCTTGGAATTTGCCCTTTTTGAGTTTGGATCTTGGT
TCATTCTCAAGCCTCAGACAGTGGTTCAAAGTTTTTTTCTTCCATTTCAGGTGTCGTGACAAGTTTGTAC
AAAAAAGCAGGCTGCCACCATGACCGAGTACAAGCCCACGGTGCGCCTCGCCACCCGCGACGACGTCCCC
AGGGCCGTACGCACCCTCGCCGCCGCGTTCGCCGACTACCCCGCCACGCGCCACACCGTCGATCCGGACC
GCCACATCGAGCGGGTCACCGAGCTGCAAGAACTCTTCCTCACGCGCGTCGGGCTCGACATCGGCAAGGT
GTGGGTCGCGGACGACGGCGCCGCGGTGGCGGTCTGGACCACGCCGGAGAGCGTCGAAGCGGGGGCGGTG
TTCGCCGAGATCGGCCCGCGCATGGCCGAGTTGAGCGGTTCCCGGCTGGCCGCGCAGCAACAGATGGAAG
GCCTCCTGGCGCCGCACCGGCCCAAGGAGCCCGCGTGGTTCCTGGCCACCGTCGGCGTCTCGCCCGACCA
CCAGGGCAAGGGTCTGGGCAGCGCCGTCGTGCTCCCCGGAGTGGAGGCGGCCGAGCGCGCCGGGGTGCCC
GCCTTCCTGGAGACCTCCGCGCCCCGCAACCTCCCCTTCTACGAGCGGCTCGGCTTCACCGTCACCGCCG
ACGTCGAGGTGCCCGAAGGACCGCGCACCTGGTGCATGACCCGCAAGCCCGGTGCCGGAAGCGGAGAGGG
CAGGGGAAGTCTTCTAACATGCGGGGACGTGGAGGAAAATCCCGGCCCCATGGTGAGCAAGGGCGAGGAG
GATAACATGGCCATCATCAAGGAGTTCATGCGCTTCAAGGTGCACATGGAGGGCTCCGTGAACGGCCACG
AGTTCGAGATCGAGGGCGAGGGCGAGGGCCGCCCCTACGAGGGCACCCAGACCGCCAAGCTGAAGGTGAC
CAAGGGTGGCCCCCTGCCCTTCGCCTGGGACATCCTGTCCCCTCAGTTCATGTACGGCTCCAAGGCCTAC
GTGAAGCACCCCGCCGACATCCCCGACTACTTGAAGCTGTCCTTCCCCGAGGGCTTCAAGTGGGAGCGCG
TGATGAACTTCGAGGACGGCGGCGTGGTGACCGTGACCCAGGACTCCTCCCTGCAGGACGGCGAGTTCAT
CTACAAGGTGAAGCTGCGCGGCACCAACTTCCCCTCCGACGGCCCCGTAATGCAGAAGAAGACCATGGGC
TGGGAGGCCTCCTCCGAGCGGATGTACCCCGAGGACGGCGCCCTGAAGGGCGAGATCAAGCAGAGGCTGA
AGCTGAAGGACGGCGGCCACTACGACGCTGAGGTCAAGACCACCTACAAGGCCAAGAAGCCCGTGCAGCT
GCCCGGCGCCTACAACGTCAACATCAAGTTGGACATCACCTCCCACAACGAGGACTACACCATCGTGGAA
CAGTACGAACGCGCCGAGGGCCGCCACTCCACCGGCGGCATGGACGAGCTGTACAAGGGTGGCAGCGGCG
GCGGCGGCTCTGGCGGCTACACCGACATCGAGATGAATCGTCTGGGCAAGAACTGGAGCCACCCCCAGTT
CGAGAAGGACTACAAAGACGATGACGACAAGTAAACCCAGCTTTCTTGTACAAAGTGGTGATAATCGAAT
TCCGATAATCAACCTCTGGATTACAAAATTTGTGAAAGATTGACTGGTATTCTTAACTATGTTGCTCCTT
TTACGCTATGTGGATACGCTGCTTTAATGCCTTTGTATCATGCTATTGCTTCCCGTATGGCTTTCATTTT
CTCCTCCTTGTATAAATCCTGGTTGCTGTCTCTTTATGAGGAGTTGTGGCCCGTTGTCAGGCAACGTGGC
GTGGTGTGCACTGTGTTTGCTGACGCAACCCCCACTGGTTGGGGCATTGCCACCACCTGTCAGCTCCTTT
CCGGGACTTTCGCTTTCCCCCTCCCTATTGCCACGGCGGAACTCATCGCCGCCTGCCTTGCCCGCTGCTG
GACAGGGGCTCGGCTGTTGGGCACTGACAATTCCGTGGTGTTGTCGGGGAAGCTGACGTCCTTTCCATGG
CTGCTCGCCTGTGTTGCCACCTGGATTCTGCGCGGGACGTCCTTCTGCTACGTCCCTTCGGCCCTCAATC
CAGCGGACCTTCCTTCCCGCGGCCTGCTGCCGGCTCTGCGGCCTCTTCCGCGTCTTCGCCTTCGCCCTCA
GACGAGTCGGATCTCCCTTTGGGCCGCCTCCCCGCATCGGGAATTCCCGCGGTTCGCTTTAAGACCAATG
ACTTACAAGGCAGCTGTAGATCTTAGCCACTTTTTAAAAGAAAAGGGGGGACTGGAAGGGCTAATTCACT
CCCAACGAAGACAAGATCTGCTTTTTGCTTGTACTGGGTCTCTCTGGTTAGACCAGATCTGAGCCTGGGA
GCTCTCTGGCTAACTAGGGAACCCACTGCTTAAGCCTCAATAAAGCTTGCCTTGAGTGCTTCAAGTAGTG
TGTGCCCGTCTGTTGTGTGACTCTGGTAACTAGAGATCCCTCAGACCCTTTTAGTCAGTGTGGAAAATCT
CTAGCAGTAGTAGTTCATGTCATCTTATTATTCAGTATTTATAACTTGCAAAGAAATGAATATCAGAGAG
TGAGAGGAACTTGTTTATTGCAGCTTATAATGGTTACAAATAAAGCAATAGCATCACAAATTTCACAAAT
AAAGCATTTTTTTCACTGCATTCTAGTTGTGGTTTGTCCAAACTCATCAATGTATCTTATCATGTCTGGC
TCTAGCTATCCCGCCCCTAACTCCGCCCATCCCGCCCCTAACTCCGCCCAGTTCCGCCCATTCTCCGCCC
CATGGCTGACTAATTTTTTTTATTTATGCAGAGGCCGAGGCCGCCTCGGCCTCTGAGCTATTCCAGAAGT
AGTGAGGAGGCTTTTTTGGAGGCCTAGGGACGTACCCAATTCGCCCTATAGTGAGTCGTATTACGCGCGC
TCACTGGCCGTCGTTTTACAACGTCGTGACTGGGAAAACCCTGGCGTTACCCAACTTAATCGCCTTGCAG
CACATCCCCCTTTCGCCAGCTGGCGTAATAGCGAAGAGGCCCGCACCGATCGCCCTTCCCAACAGTTGCG
CAGCCTGAATGGCGAATGGG
[124 nt withheld, positions 4221-4344]
C
[91 nt withheld, positions 4346-4436]
A
[49 nt withheld, positions 4438-4486]
CCTTTGACGTTGGAGTCCACGTTCTTT
[37 nt withheld, positions 4514-4550]
ACCCTATCTCGGTCTATTCTTTTGATTTATAAGGGATTTTGCCGATTTCGGCCTATTGGTTAAAAAATGA
GCTGATTTAACAAAAATTTAACGCGAATTTTAACAAAATATTAACGCTTACAATTTAGGTGGCACTTTTC
GGGGAAATGTGCGCGGAACCCCTATTTGTTTATTTTTCTAAATACATTCAAATATGTATCCGCTCATGAG
ACAATAACCCTGATAAATGCTTCAATAATATTGAAAAAGGAAGAGTATGAGTATTCAACATTTCCGTGTC
GCCCTTATTCCCTTTTTTGCGGCATTTTGCCTTCCTGTTTTTGCTCACCCAGAAACGCTGGTGAAAGTAA
AAGATGCTGAAGATCAGTTGGGTGCACGAGTGGGTTACATCGAACTGGATCTCAACAGCGGTAAGATCCT
TGAGAGTTTTCGCCCCGAAGAACGTTTTCCAATGATGAGCACTTTTAAAGTTCTGCTATGTGGCGCGGTA
TTATCCCGTATTGACGCCGGGCAAGAGCAACTCGGTCGCCGCATACACTATTCTCAGAATGACTTGGTTG
AGTACTCACCAGTCACAGAAAAGCATCTTACGGATGGCATGACAGTAAGAGAATTATGCAGTGCTGCCAT
AACCATGAGTGATAACACTGCGGCCAACTTACTTCTGACAACGATCGGAGGACCGAAGGAGCTAACCGCT
TTTTTGCACAACATGGGGGATCATGTAACTCGCCTTGATCGTTGGGAACCGGAGCTGAATGAAGCCATAC
CAAACGACGAGCGTGACACCACGATGCCTGTAGCAATGGCAACAACGTTGCGCAAACTATTAACTGGCGA
ACTACTTACTCTAGCTTCCCGGCAACAATTAATAGACTGGATGGAGGCGGATAAAGTTGCAGGACCACTT
CTGCGCTCGGCCCTTCCGGCTGGCTGGTTTATTGCTGATAAATCTGGAGCCGGTGAGCGTGGGTCTCGCG
GTATCATTGCAGCACTGGGGCCAGATGGTAAGCCCTCCCGTATCGTAGTTATCTACACGACGGGGAGTCA
GGCAACTATGGATGAACGAAATAGACAGATCGCTGAGATAGGTGCCTCACTGATTAAGCATTGGTAACTG
TCAGACCAAGTTTACTCATATATACTTTAGATTGATTTAAAACTTCATTTTTAATTTAAAAGGATCTAGG
TGAAGATCCTTTTTGATAATCTCATGACCAAAATCCCTTAACGTGAGTTTTCGTTCCACTGAGCGTCAGA
CCCCGTAGAAAAGATCAAAGGATCTTCTTGAGATCCTTTTTTTCTGCGCGTAATCTGCTGCTTGCAAACA
AAAAAACCACCGCTACCAGCGGTGGTTTGTTTGCCGGATCAAGAGCTACCAACTCTTTTTCCGAAGGTAA
CTGGCTTCAGCAGAGCGCAGATACCAAATACTGTTCTTCTAGTGTAGCCGTAGTTAGGCCACCACTTCAA
GAACTCTGTAGCACCGCCTACATACCTCGCTCTGCTAATCCTGTTACCAGTGGCTGCTGCCAGTGGCGAT
AAGTCGTGTCTTACCGGGTTGGACTCAAGACGATAGTTACCGGATAAGGCGCAGCGGTCGGGCTGAACGG
GGGGTTCGTGCACACAGCCCAGCTTGGAGCGAACGACCTACACCGAACTGAGATACCTACAGCGTGAGCT
ATGAGAAAGCGCCACGCTTCCCGAAGAGAGAAAGGCGGACAGGTATCCGGTAAGCGGCAGGGTCGGAACA
GGAGAGCGCACGAGGGAGCTTCCAGGGGGAAACGCCTGGTATCTTTATAGTCCTGTCGGGTTTCGCCACC
TCTGACTTGAGCGTCGATTTTTGTGATGCTCGTCAGGGGGGCGGAGCCTATGGAAAAACGCCAGCAACGC
GGCCTTTTTACGGTTCCTGGCCTTTTGCTGGCCTTTTGCTCACATGTTCTTTCCTGCGTTATCCCCTGAT
TCTGTGGATAACCGTATTACCGCCTTTGAGTGAGCTGATACCGCTCGCCGCAGCCGAACGACCGAGCGCA
GCGAGTCAGTGAGCGAGGAAGCGGAAGAGCGCCCAATACGCAAACCGCCTCTCCCCGCGCGTTGGCCGAT
TCATTAATGCAGCTGGCACGACAGGTTTCCCGACTGGAAAGCGGGCAGTGAGCGCAACGCAATTAATGTG
AGTTAGCTCACTCATTAGGCACCCCAGGCTTTACACTTTATGCTTCCGGCTCGTATGTTGTGTGGAATTG
TGAGCGGATAACAATTTCACACAGGAAACAGCTATGACCATGATTACGCCAAGCGCGCAATTAACCCTCA
CTAAAGGGAACAAAAGCTGGAGCTGCAAGCTTAATGTAGTCTTATGCAATACTCTTGTAGTCTTGCAACA
TGGTAACGATGAGTTAGCAACATGCCTTACAAGGAGAGAAAAAGCACCGTGCATGCCGATTGGTGGAAGT
AAGGTGGTACGATCGTGCCTTATTAGGAAGGCAACAGACGGGTCTGACATGGATTGGACGAACCACTGAA
TTGCCGCATTGCAGAGATATTGTATTTAAGTGCCTAGCTCGATACATAAACGGGTCTCTCTGGTTAGACC
AGATCTGAGCCTGGGAGCTCTCTGGCTAACTAGGGAACCCACTGCTTAAGCCTCAATAAAGCTTGCCTTG
AGTGCTTCAAGTAGTGTGTGCCCGTCTGTTGTGTGACTCTGGTAACTAGAGATCCCTCAGACCCTTTTAG
TCAGTGTGGAAAATCTCTAGCAGTGGCGCCCGAACAGGGACTTGAAAGCGAAAGGGAAACCAGAGGAGCT
CTCTCGACGCAGGACTCGGCTTGCTGAAGCGCGCACGGCAAGAGGCGAGGGGCGGCGACTGGTGAGTACG
CCAAAAATTTTGACTAGCGGAGGCTAGAAGGAGAGAGATGGGTGCGAGAGCGTCAGTATTAAGCGGGGGA
GAATTAGATCGCGATGGGAAAAAATTCGGTTAAGGCCAGGGGGAAAGAAAAAATATAAATTAAAACATAT
AGTATGGGCAAGCAGGGAGCTAGAACGATTCGCAGTTAATCCTGGCCTGTTAGAAACATCAGAAGGCTGT
AGACAAATACTGGGACAGCTACAACCATCCCTTCAGACAGGATCAGAAGAACTTAGATCATTATATAATA
CAGTAGCAACCCTCTATTGTGTGCATCAAAGGATAGAGATAAAAGACACCAAGGAAGCTTTAGACAAGAT
AGAGGAAGAGCAAAACAAAAGTAAGACCACCGCACAGCAAGCGGCCGCTGATCTTCAGACCTGGAGGAGG
AGATATGAGGGACAATTGGAGAAGTGAATTATATAAATATAAAGTAGTAAAAATTGAACCATTAGGAGTA
GCACCCACCAAGGCAAAGAGAAGAGTGGTGCAGAGAGAAAAAAGAGCAGTGGGAATAGGAGCTTTGTTCC
TTGGGTTCTTGGGAGCAGCAGGAAGCACTATGGGCGCAGCGTCAATGACGCTGACGGTACAGGCCAGACA
ATTATTGTCTGGTATAGTGCAGCAGCAGAACAATTTGCTGAGGGCTATTGAGGCGCAACAGCATCTGTTG
CAACTCACAGTCTGGGGCATCAAGCAGCTCCAGGCAAGAATCCTGGCTGTGGAAAGATACCTAAAGGATC
AACAGCTCCTGGGGATTTGGGGTTGCTCTGGAAAACTCATTTGCACCACTGCTGTGCCTTGGAATGCTAG
TTGGAGTAATAAATCTCTGGAACAGATTTGGAATCACACGACCTGGATGGAGTGGGACAGAGAAATTAAC
AATTACACAAGCTTAATACACTCCTTAATTGAAGAATCGCAAAACCAGCAAGAAAAGAATGAACAAGAAT
TATTGGAATTAGATAAATGGGCAAGTTTGTGGAATTGGTTTAACATAACAAATTGGCTGTGGTATATAAA
ATTATTCATAATGATAGTAGGAGGCTTGGTAGGTTTAAGAATAGTTTTTGCTGTACTTTCTATAGTGAAT
AGAGTTAGGCAGGGATATTCACCATTATCGTTTCAGACCCACCTCCCAACCCCGAGGGGACCCGACAGGC
CCGAAGGAATAGAAGAAGAAGGTGGAGAGAGAGACAGAGACAGATCCATTCGATTAGTGAACGGATCTCG
ACGGTATCGCTAGCTTTTAAAAGAAAAGGGGGGATTGGGGGGTACAGTGCAGGGGAAAGAATAGTAGACA
TAATAGCAACAGACATACAAACTAAAGAATTACAAAAACAAATTACAAAAATTCAAAATTTTACTAGTGA
TTATCGGATCAACTTTGTATAGAAAAGTTG
Features (pLannotate 1.2.2; 33 found; start..end, strand, type, name):
     20..231     +  promoter       EF-1α core promoter: core promoter for human elongation factor EF-1α
    232..341     +  intron         EF-1α intron A (fragment): intron upstream of the start codon of human EF-1α
    967..1170    +  intron         EF-1α intron A: truncated intron upstream of the start codon of human EF-1α
   1179..1203    +  protein_bind   attB1: mutant version of attB; recombination site for the Gateway® BP reaction BP Clonase™
   1210..1806    +  CDS            PuroR (fragment): puromycin N-acetyltransferase; pac from Streptomyces; confers resistance to puromycin
   1816..1869    +  CDS            T2A: 2A peptide from Thosea asigna virus capsid protein Eukaryotic ribosomes fail to insert a peptide bond between the Gly and Pro residues, yielding separate polypeptides.
   1870..2577    +  CDS            mCherry: mCherry is a basic (constitutively fluorescent) red fluorescent protein published in 2004, derived from Discosoma sp.. It is reported to be a very rapidly-maturing monomer with low acid sensitivity.
   2665..2687    +  CDS            3xFLAG (fragment): three tandem FLAG® epitope tags
   2695..2719    -  protein_bind   attB2: mutant version of attB; recombination site for the Gateway® BP reaction BP Clonase™
   2737..3325    +  misc_feature   WPRE: woodchuck hepatitis virus posttranscriptional regulatory element
   3392..3411    +  misc_feature   cPPT/CTS (fragment): central polypurine tract and central termination sequence of HIV-1
   3413..3646    +  LTR            3' LTR (ΔU3): self-inactivating 3' long terminal repeat (LTR) from HIV-1
   3718..3839    +  polyA_signal   SV40 poly(A) signal: SV40 polyadenylation signal
   3879..4014    +  rep_origin     SV40 ori: SV40 origin of replication
   4035..4053    -  promoter       T7 promoter: promoter for bacteriophage T7 RNA polymerase
   4061..4216    +  CDS            lacZα (fragment): LacZα fragment of β-galactosidase; lacZ fragment
   4221..4649    +  rep_origin     f1 ori (sequence partly withheld): f1 bacteriophage origin of replication; arrow indicates direction of (+) strand synthesis
   4702..4806    +  promoter       AmpR promoter: bla
   4807..5667    +  CDS            AmpR: β-lactamase; bla; confers resistance to ampicillin, carbenicillin, and related antibiotics
   5838..6426    +  rep_origin     ori: high-copy-number ColE1/pMB1/pBR322/pUC origin of replication
   6609..6701    +  CDS            lacI (fragment): lac repressor; lacI; The lac repressor binds to the lac operator to inhibit transcription in E. coli. This inhibition can be relieved by adding lactose or isopropyl-β-D-thiogalactopyranoside (IPTG).
   6714..6735    +  protein_bind   CAP binding site: CAP binding activates transcription in the presence of cAMP. E. coli catabolite activator protein
   6750..6780    +  promoter       lac promoter: promoter for the E. coli lac operon
   6788..6804    +  protein_bind   lac operator: The lac repressor binds to the lac operator to inhibit transcription in E. coli. This inhibition can be relieved by adding lactose or isopropyl-β-D-thiogalactopyranoside (IPTG). lac repressor encoded by lacI
   6849..6867    +  promoter       T3 promoter: promoter for bacteriophage T3 RNA polymerase
   6895..7121    +  promoter       RSV promoter: Rous sarcoma virus enhancer/promoter
   7122..7302    +  LTR            5' LTR (truncated): truncated 5' long terminal repeat (LTR) from HIV-1
   7349..7474    +  misc_feature   HIV-1 Ψ: packaging signal of human immunodeficiency virus type 1
   7458..7821    +  CDS            HIV-1 gag (fragment): gag protein from human immunodeficiency virus 1; gag
   7967..8200    +  misc_feature   RRE: The Rev response element (RRE) of HIV-1 allows for Rev-dependent mRNA export from the nucleus to the cytoplasm.
   8577..8677    +  CDS            Rev (fragment): human immunodeficiency virus 1 (HIV-1) Rev protein; rev; enhances nuclear export of unspliced and incompletely spliced viral mRNAs
   8695..8812    +  misc_feature   cPPT/CTS: central polypurine tract and central termination sequence of HIV-1
   8830..8850    +  protein_bind   attB4: mutant version of attB; core recombination site for the Gateway® BP reaction BP Clonase™
