[The description below was written by a language model from this plasmid's Addgene catalogue record and pLannotate feature annotations shown in this document.]
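Description:
pEpicVector3mC_Puro-T2A-mCherry-VSVg-StrepTagII-FLAG is a third-generation-style, self-inactivating HIV-1 lentiviral transfer plasmid built on a commercial pLV backbone. In bacteria it is maintained through a high-copy ColE1/pUC-type origin and selected with ampicillin via the bla gene; an f1 origin, an SV40 origin and remnants of a lac/T7/T3 cloning region are also present in the backbone. The viral portion consists of an RSV promoter driving a truncated 5' LTR, the Ψ packaging signal with a gag fragment, the Rev response element, a central polypurine tract, WPRE, and a ΔU3 3' LTR followed by an SV40 polyadenylation signal. This arrangement allows Rev-dependent genomic RNA export and packaging when helper functions are supplied in trans, and leaves the integrated provirus without LTR promoter activity.

The payload is a single synthetic open reading frame expressed from the human EF-1α promoter with its intron, flanked by Gateway attB recombination sites. It encodes puromycin N-acetyltransferase, a T2A ribosome-skipping peptide, and mCherry carrying three consecutive C-terminal epitope tags: VSVg, StrepTagII and FLAG. The automated annotation detects only a FLAG-like segment downstream of mCherry, but the gap between mCherry and that segment is consistent with the other two tags named in the record. T2A separates the resistance enzyme from the tagged red fluorescent protein, so transduced cells can be selected with puromycin and tracked by fluorescence. The tag combination acts as a protein-level barcode readable with antibodies. This construct is number 3 of a set of 20 mCherry tag combinations, developed for spatial epitope barcoding to follow clonal populations in tumours.
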