Addgene plasmid #162101: pEpicVector3mC_Puro-T2A-mCherry-VSVg-StrepTagII-FLAG
Purpose: mCherry linked to 3 tags on the C-terminus as barcodes. Puromycin resistant.
Depositing lab: Julien Sage. Depositing organization: Stanford University. Publication: Spatial epitope barcoding reveals clonal tumor patch behaviors. Rovira-Clave X, Drainas AP, Jiang S, Bai Y, Baron M, Zhu B, Dallas AE, Lee MC, Chu TP, Holzem A, Ayyagari R, Bhattacharya D, McCaffrey EF, Greenwald NF, Markovic M, Coles GL, Angelo M, Bassik MC, Sage J, Nolan GP. Cancer Cell. 2022 Nov 14;40(11):1423-1439.e11. doi: 10.1016/j.ccell.2022.09.014. Epub 2022 Oct 13. PubMed 36240778.
Backbone
  Vector backbone: pLV
  Backbone manufacturer: Vectorbuilder
  Vector type: Lentiviral
  Selectable markers: Puromycin
Growth in bacteria
  Bacterial resistance: Ampicillin, 100 μg/mL
  Growth temperature: 37°C
  Growth strain: NEB Stable
  Copy number: High Copy
Gene/Insert
  Gene/Insert name: Puromycin resistant; mCherry linked to VSVg-StrepTagII-FLAG (alt name: mC-3-VSF)
  Species: Synthetic
  Mutation: WT
  Promoter: EF1A
  Tag / fusion protein: VSVg-StrepTagII-FLAG (C terminal on insert)
  Cloning method: Unknown
  Sequencing primers: 3′ aaaggagctgacaggtggtg
Terms and licenses: Academic/Nonprofit Terms; Industry Terms: Not Available to Industry
Depositor comments: #3 out of 20 mCherry tagged combinations . Please visit https://doi.org/10.1101/2021.06.29.449991 for bioRxiv preprint.
How to cite: pEpicVector3mC_Puro-T2A-mCherry-VSVg-StrepTagII-FLAG was a gift from Julien Sage (Addgene plasmid # 162101 ; http://n2t.net/addgene:162101 ; RRID:Addgene_162101)
